Addgene plasmid #32285: JDS70
Purpose: (Empty Backbone)
Depositing lab: Keith Joung. Depositing organization: Massachusetts General Hospital. Publication: Targeted gene disruption in somatic zebrafish cells using engineered TALENs. Sander JD, Cade L, Khayter C, Reyon D, Peterson RT, Joung JK, Yeh JR. Nat Biotechnol. 2011 Aug 5;29(8):697-8. doi: 10.1038/nbt.1934. PubMed 21822241.
Backbone
  Vector backbone: JDS70
  Backbone size (bp): 6447
  Vector type: Mammalian Expression ; T7
  Promoter: CMV
  Tag / fusion protein: 3X Flag (N terminal on backbone); FOKI WT (C terminal on backbone)
Growth in bacteria
  Bacterial resistance: Ampicillin, 100 μg/mL
  Growth temperature: 37°C
  Growth strain: XL1 Blue
  Copy number: High Copy
Terms and licenses: Academic/Nonprofit Terms; Industry Terms: Not Available to Industry
Depositor comments: Backbone contains SNI/A 0.5 Domain TAL N-terminal: ∆152 (Miller et al. 2011) TAL C-terminus: +63 (Miller et al. 2011) FOKI: WT
How to cite: JDS70 was a gift from Keith Joung (Addgene plasmid # 32285 ; http://n2t.net/addgene:32285 ; RRID:Addgene_32285)
