[The description below was written by a language model from this plasmid's Addgene catalogue record and pLannotate feature annotations shown in this document.]
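Description:
JDS70 is a 6,447 bp empty-backbone vector for building TALE nuclease (TALEN) expression constructs, catalogued as a mammalian expression plasmid that also carries a T7 promoter. It replicates in E. coli from a high-copy ColE1/pUC-type origin under ampicillin selection (AmpR with its bla promoter), and an f1 origin is also present. For eukaryotic cells, an SV40 promoter/EM7 promoter cassette drives blasticidin S deaminase, followed by an SV40 poly(A) signal. The short bleomycin-resistance fragments annotated after BSD appear to be backbone remnants rather than a functional marker.

The expression unit consists of the CMV enhancer and immediate early promoter followed by a T7 promoter, so the reading frame can be expressed in transfected cells or transcribed in vitro with T7 RNA polymerase to make mRNA. The reading frame begins with an N-terminal 3xFLAG tag, continues through TAL effector-derived sequence (annotated by homology to avrXa10 and avrBs3), and ends with the wild-type FokI cleavage domain, which must dimerize to cut DNA. A V5 tag annotation lies just downstream of FokI, ahead of the bGH poly(A) signal, though the record does not say whether it is in frame and translated. According to the depositor, the TAL N-terminus is the Δ152 truncation, the C-terminus is the +63 form, and the backbone already contains a 0.5 (half) repeat domain described as SNI/A, which suggests a final half repeat specifying adenine.

A custom array of TAL repeats is presumably inserted between the flanking TAL segments to produce a complete TALEN monomer, although the cloning sites are not given in the record. The associated publication used such nucleases for targeted gene disruption in somatic zebrafish cells.
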