Features (pLannotate 1.2.2; 26 found; start..end, strand, type, name):
     36..80      -  misc_feature   bom (fragment): basis of mobility region from pBR322
    235..614     +  enhancer       CMV enhancer: human cytomegalovirus immediate early enhancer
    615..818     +  promoter       CMV promoter: human cytomegalovirus (CMV) immediate early promoter
    814..847     +  LTR            5' LTR (truncated) (fragment): truncated 5' long terminal repeat (LTR) from HIV-1
    863..881     +  promoter       T7 promoter: promoter for bacteriophage T7 RNA polymerase
    907..972     +  CDS            3xFLAG: three tandem FLAG® epitope tags, followed by an enterokinase cleavage site
   1024..1518    +  CDS            avrXa10 (fragment): AVX10_XANOO - Experimental evidence at protein level: Swiss-Prot protein existence level 1. Avirulence protein. Induces the hypersensitive response (HR)in rice plants carrying the resistance gene Xa10. Activity depends on the presence of the core repeat domains; replacement with repeat domains from other proteins (AvrBs3 of X.euvesicatoria (AC P14727) or AvrXa7 of this organism) does not elicit the HR. Probably acts as a transcription factor in its host plant (rice) to induce plant resistance or disease. From Xanthomonas oryzae pv. oryzae.
   1513..1719    +  CDS            avrBs3 (fragment): AVRB3_XANEU - Experimental evidence at protein level: Swiss-Prot protein existence level 1. Avirulence protein. Acts as a transcription factor in C.annuum plants. In susceptible plants lacking the Bs3 resistance gene induces expression of a number of genes, including genes homologous to a family of auxin-induced genes, alpha-expansin genes, pectate lyase, anthocyanidin glucoside rhamnosyl transferase and at least one transcription factor, UPA20. Their expression leads to plant hypertrophy in mesophyll cells, probably mainly mediated by UPA20 (PubMed:17962565). In resistant plants induces the h
   1708..2295    +  CDS            FokI cleavage domain: nonspecific DNA cleavage domain of the FokI endonuclease (Li et al., 1992) must dimerize to be catalytically active
   2311..2352    +  CDS            V5 tag: epitope tag from simian virus 5
   2408..2632    +  polyA_signal   bGH poly(A) signal: bovine growth hormone polyadenylation signal
   2636..2657    +  promoter       SV40 promoter (fragment): SV40 enhancer and early promoter
   2678..3106    +  rep_origin     f1 ori (sequence partly withheld): f1 bacteriophage origin of replication; arrow indicates direction of (+) strand synthesis
   3120..3450    +  promoter       SV40 promoter: SV40 enhancer and early promoter
   3498..3545    +  promoter       EM7 promoter: synthetic bacterial promoter&nbsp
   3564..3962    +  CDS            BSD: blasticidin S deaminase; Aspergillus terreus BSD; confers resistance to blasticidin
   3963..3990    +  CDS            BleoR (fragment): antibiotic-binding protein; Sh ble from Streptoalloteichus hindustanus; confers resistance to bleomycin, phleomycin, and Zeocin™
   4000..4125    +  CDS            ble (fragment): BLE_KLEPN - Experimental evidence at protein level: Swiss-Prot protein existence level 1. Binding protein with a strong affinity to the bleomycin family of antibiotics. Binds to CL990; an antimitotic-antibiotic compound. From Klebsiella pneumoniae.
   4120..4241    +  polyA_signal   SV40 poly(A) signal: SV40 polyadenylation signal
   4314..4330    -  protein_bind   lac operator: The lac repressor binds to the lac operator to inhibit transcription in E. coli. This inhibition can be relieved by adding lactose or isopropyl-β-D-thiogalactopyranoside (IPTG). lac repressor encoded by lacI
   4338..4368    -  promoter       lac promoter: promoter for the E. coli lac operon
   4383..4404    -  protein_bind   CAP binding site: CAP binding activates transcription in the presence of cAMP. E. coli catabolite activator protein
   4417..4509    -  CDS            lacI (fragment): lac repressor; lacI; The lac repressor binds to the lac operator to inhibit transcription in E. coli. This inhibition can be relieved by adding lactose or isopropyl-β-D-thiogalactopyranoside (IPTG).
   4692..5280    -  rep_origin     ori: high-copy-number ColE1/pMB1/pBR322/pUC origin of replication
   5451..6311    -  CDS            AmpR: β-lactamase; bla; confers resistance to ampicillin, carbenicillin, and related antibiotics
   6312..6416    -  promoter       AmpR promoter: bla
>Addgene plasmid #32285 | JDS70 | depositor full sequence | sequence record 36597 | JDS70 sequence 6447 bps
GACGGATCGGGAGATCTCCCGATCCCCTATGGTCGACTCTCAGTACAATCTGCTCTGATGCCGCATAGTT
AAGCCAGTATCTGCTCCCTGCTTGTGTGTTGGAGGTCGCTGAGTAGTGCGCGAGCAAAATTTAAGCTACA
ACAAGGCAAGGCTTGACCGACAATTGCATGAAGAATCTGCTTAGGGTTAGGCGTTTTGCGCTGCTTCGCG
ATGTACGGGCCAGATATACGCGTTGACATTGATTATTGACTAGTTATTAATAGTAATCAATTACGGGGTC
ATTAGTTCATAGCCCATATATGGAGTTCCGCGTTACATAACTTACGGTAAATGGCCCGCCTGGCTGACCG
CCCAACGACCCCCGCCCATTGACGTCAATAATGACGTATGTTCCCATAGTAACGCCAATAGGGACTTTCC
ATTGACGTCAATGGGTGGACTATTTACGGTAAACTGCCCACTTGGCAGTACATCAAGTGTATCATATGCC
AAGTACGCCCCCTATTGACGTCAATGACGGTAAATGGCCCGCCTGGCATTATGCCCAGTACATGACCTTA
TGGGACTTTCCTACTTGGCAGTACATCTACGTATTAGTCATCGCTATTACCATGGTGATGCGGTTTTGGC
AGTACATCAATGGGCGTGGATAGCGGTTTGACTCACGGGGATTTCCAAGTCTCCACCCCATTGACGTCAA
TGGGAGTTTGTTTTGGCACCAAAATCAACGGGACTTTCCAAAATGTCGTAACAACTCCGCCCCATTGACG
CAAATGGGCGGTAGGCGTGTACGGTGGGAGGTCTATATAAGCAGAGCTCTCTGGCTAACTAGAGAACCCA
CTGCTTACTGGCTTATCGAAATTAATACGACTCACTATAGGGAGACCCAAGCTGGCTAGCACCATGGACT
ACAAAGACCATGACGGTGATTATAAAGATCATGACATCGATTACAAGGATGACGATGACAAGATGGCCCC
CAAGAAGAAGAGGAAGGTGGGCATTCACCGCGGGGTACCTATGGTGGACTTGAGGACACTCGGTTATTCG
CAACAGCAACAGGAGAAAATCAAGCCTAAGGTCAGGAGCACCGTCGCGCAACACCACGAGGCGCTTGTGG
GGCATGGCTTCACTCATGCGCATATTGTCGCGCTTTCACAGCACCCTGCGGCGCTTGGGACGGTGGCTGT
CAAATACCAAGATATGATTGCGGCCCTGCCCGAAGCCACGCACGAGGCAATTGTAGGGGTCGGTAAACAG
TGGTCGGGAGCGCGAGCACTTGAGGCGCTGCTGACTGTGGCGGGTGAGCTTAGGGGGCCTCCGCTCCAGC
TCGACACCGGGCAGCTGCTGAAGATCGCGAAGAGAGGGGGAGTAACAGCGGTAGAGGCAGTGCACGCCTG
GCGCAATGCGCTCACCGGGGCCCCCTTGAACAGAGACGATTAATGCGTCTCGCTGACACCCGAACAGGTG
GTCGCCATTGCTTCTAACATCGGAGGACGGCCAGCCTTGGAGTCCATCGTAGCCCAATTGTCCAGGCCCG
ATCCCGCGTTGGCTGCGTTAACGAATGACCATCTGGTGGCGTTGGCATGTCTTGGTGGACGACCCGCGCT
CGATGCAGTCAAAAAGGGTCTGCCTCATGCTCCCGCATTGATCAAAAGAACCAACCGGCGGATTCCCGAG
AGAACTTCCCATCGAGTCGCGGGATCCCAACTAGTCAAAAGTGAACTGGAGGAGAAGAAATCTGAACTTC
GTCATAAATTGAAATATGTGCCTCATGAATATATTGAATTAATTGAAATTGCCAGAAATTCCACTCAGGA
TAGAATTCTTGAAATGAAGGTAATGGAATTTTTTATGAAAGTTTATGGATATAGAGGTAAACATTTGGGT
GGATCAAGGAAACCGGACGGAGCAATTTATACTGTCGGATCTCCTATTGATTACGGTGTGATCGTGGATA
CTAAAGCTTATAGCGGAGGTTATAATCTGCCAATTGGCCAAGCAGATGAAATGCAACGATATGTCGAAGA
AAATCAAACACGAAACAAACATATCAACCCTAATGAATGGTGGAAAGTCTATCCATCTTCTGTAACGGAA
TTTAAGTTTTTATTTGTGAGTGGTCACTTTAAAGGAAACTACAAAGCTCAGCTTACACGATTAAATCATA
TCACTAATTGTAATGGAGCTGTTCTTAGTGTAGAAGAGCTTTTAATTGGTGGAGAAATGATTAAAGCCGG
CACATTAACCTTAGAGGAAGTCAGACGGAAATTTAATAACGGCGAGATAAACTTTTAAGGGCCCTTCGAA
GGTAAGCCTATCCCTAACCCTCTCCTCGGTCTCGATTCTACGCGTACCGGTCATCATCACCATCACCATT
GAGTTTAAACCCGCTGATCAGCCTCGACTGTGCCTTCTAGTTGCCAGCCATCTGTTGTTTGCCCCTCCCC
CGTGCCTTCCTTGACCCTGGAAGGTGCCACTCCCACTGTCCTTTCCTAATAAAATGAGGAAATTGCATCG
CATTGTCTGAGTAGGTGTCATTCTATTCTGGGGGGTGGGGTGGGGCAGGACAGCAAGGGGGAGGATTGGG
AAGACAATAGCAGGCATGCTGGGGATGCGGTGGGCTCTATGGCTTCTGAGGCGGAAAGAACCAGCTGGGG
CTCTAGGGGGTATCCCC
[124 nt withheld, positions 2678-2801]
C
[32 nt withheld, positions 2803-2834]
CA
[57 nt withheld, positions 2837-2893]
A
[49 nt withheld, positions 2895-2943]
CCTTTGACGTTGGAGTCCACGTTCTTT
[37 nt withheld, positions 2971-3007]
ACCCTATCTCGGTCTATTCTTTTGATTTATAAGGGATTTTGGGGATTTCGGCCTATTGGTTAAAAAATGA
GCTGATTTAACAAAAATTTAACGCGAATTAATTCTGTGGAATGTGTGTCAGTTAGGGTGTGGAAAGTCCC
CAGGCTCCCCAGGCAGGCAGAAGTATGCAAAGCATGCATCTCAATTAGTCAGCAACCAGGTGTGGAAAGT
CCCCAGGCTCCCCAGCAGGCAGAAGTATGCAAAGCATGCATCTCAATTAGTCAGCAACCATAGTCCCGCC
CCTAACTCCGCCCATCCCGCCCCTAACTCCGCCCAGTTCCGCCCATTCTCCGCCCCATGGCTGACTAATT
TTTTTTATTTATGCAGAGGCCGAGGCCGCCTCTGCCTCTGAGCTATTCCAGAAGTAGTGAGGAGGCTTTT
TTGGAGGCCTAGGCTTTTGCAAAAAGCTCCCGGGAGCTTGTATATCCATTTTCGGATCTGATCAGCACGT
GTTGACAATTAATCATCGGCATAGTATATCGGCATAGTATAATACGACAAGGTGAGGAACTAAACCATGG
CCAAGCCTTTGTCTCAAGAAGAATCCACCCTCATTGAAAGAGCAACGGCTACAATCAACAGCATCCCCAT
CTCTGAAGACTACAGCGTCGCCAGCGCAGCTCTCTCTAGCGACGGCCGCATCTTCACTGGTGTCAATGTA
TATCATTTTACTGGGGGACCTTGTGCAGAACTCGTGGTGCTGGGCACTGCTGCTGCTGCGGCAGCTGGCA
ACCTGACTTGTATCGTCGCGATCGGAAATGAGAACAGGGGCATCTTGAGCCCCTGCGGACGGTGTCGACA
GGTGCTTCTCGATCTGCATCCTGGGATCAAAGCGATAGTGAAGGACAGTGATGGACAGCCGACGGCAGTT
GGGATTCGTGAATTGCTGCCCTCTGGTTATGTGTGGGAGGGCTAAGCACTTCGTGGCCGAGGAGCAGGAC
TGACACGTGCTACGAGATTTCGATTCCACCGCCGCCTTCTATGAAAGGTTGGGCTTCGGAATCGTTTTCC
GGGACGCCGGCTGGATGATCCTCCAGCGCGGGGATCTCATGCTGGAGTTCTTCGCCCACCCCAACTTGTT
TATTGCAGCTTATAATGGTTACAAATAAAGCAATAGCATCACAAATTTCACAAATAAAGCATTTTTTTCA
CTGCATTCTAGTTGTGGTTTGTCCAAACTCATCAATGTATCTTATCATGTCTGTATACCGTCGACCTCTA
GCTAGAGCTTGGCGTAATCATGGTCATAGCTGTTTCCTGTGTGAAATTGTTATCCGCTCACAATTCCACA
CAACATACGAGCCGGAAGCATAAAGTGTAAAGCCTGGGGTGCCTAATGAGTGAGCTAACTCACATTAATT
GCGTTGCGCTCACTGCCCGCTTTCCAGTCGGGAAACCTGTCGTGCCAGCTGCATTAATGAATCGGCCAAC
GCGCGGGGAGAGGCGGTTTGCGTATTGGGCGCTCTTCCGCTTCCTCGCTCACTGACTCGCTGCGCTCGGT
CGTTCGGCTGCGGCGAGCGGTATCAGCTCACTCAAAGGCGGTAATACGGTTATCCACAGAATCAGGGGAT
AACGCAGGAAAGAACATGTGAGCAAAAGGCCAGCAAAAGGCCAGGAACCGTAAAAAGGCCGCGTTGCTGG
CGTTTTTCCATAGGCTCCGCCCCCCTGACGAGCATCACAAAAATCGACGCTCAAGTCAGAGGTGGCGAAA
CCCGACAGGACTATAAAGATACCAGGCGTTTCCCCCTGGAAGCTCCCTCGTGCGCTCTCCTGTTCCGACC
CTGCCGCTTACCGGATACCTGTCCGCCTTTCTCCCTTCGGGAAGCGTGGCGCTTTCTCAATGCTCACGCT
GTAGGTATCTCAGTTCGGTGTAGGTCGTTCGCTCCAAGCTGGGCTGTGTGCACGAACCCCCCGTTCAGCC
CGACCGCTGCGCCTTATCCGGTAACTATCGTCTTGAGTCCAACCCGGTAAGACACGACTTATCGCCACTG
GCAGCAGCCACTGGTAACAGGATTAGCAGAGCGAGGTATGTAGGCGGTGCTACAGAGTTCTTGAAGTGGT
GGCCTAACTACGGCTACACTAGAAGGACAGTATTTGGTATCTGCGCTCTGCTGAAGCCAGTTACCTTCGG
AAAAAGAGTTGGTAGCTCTTGATCCGGCAAACAAACCACCGCTGGTAGCGGTGGTTTTTTTGTTTGCAAG
CAGCAGATTACGCGCAGAAAAAAAGGATCTCAAGAAGATCCTTTGATCTTTTCTACGGGGTCTGACGCTC
AGTGGAACGAAAACTCACGTTAAGGGATTTTGGTCATGAGATTATCAAAAAGGATCTTCACCTAGATCCT
TTTAAATTAAAAATGAAGTTTTAAATCAATCTAAAGTATATATGAGTAAACTTGGTCTGACAGTTACCAA
TGCTTAATCAGTGAGGCACCTATCTCAGCGATCTGTCTATTTCGTTCATCCATAGTTGCCTGACTCCCCG
TCGTGTAGATAACTACGATACGGGAGGGCTTACCATCTGGCCCCAGTGCTGCAATGATACCGCGAGACCC
ACGCTCACCGGCTCCAGATTTATCAGCAATAAACCAGCCAGCCGGAAGGGCCGAGCGCAGAAGTGGTCCT
GCAACTTTATCCGCCTCCATCCAGTCTATTAATTGTTGCCGGGAAGCTAGAGTAAGTAGTTCGCCAGTTA
ATAGTTTGCGCAACGTTGTTGCCATTGCTACAGGCATCGTGGTGTCACGCTCGTCGTTTGGTATGGCTTC
ATTCAGCTCCGGTTCCCAACGATCAAGGCGAGTTACATGATCCCCCATGTTGTGCAAAAAAGCGGTTAGC
TCCTTCGGTCCTCCGATCGTTGTCAGAAGTAAGTTGGCCGCAGTGTTATCACTCATGGTTATGGCAGCAC
TGCATAATTCTCTTACTGTCATGCCATCCGTAAGATGCTTTTCTGTGACTGGTGAGTACTCAACCAAGTC
ATTCTGAGAATAGTGTATGCGGCGACCGAGTTGCTCTTGCCCGGCGTCAATACGGGATAATACCGCGCCA
CATAGCAGAACTTTAAAAGTGCTCATCATTGGAAAACGTTCTTCGGGGCGAAAACTCTCAAGGATCTTAC
CGCTGTTGAGATCCAGTTCGATGTAACCCACTCGTGCACCCAACTGATCTTCAGCATCTTTTACTTTCAC
CAGCGTTTCTGGGTGAGCAAAAACAGGAAGGCAAAATGCCGCAAAAAAGGGAATAAGGGCGACACGGAAA
TGTTGAATACTCATACTCTTCCTTTTTCAATATTATTGAAGCATTTATCAGGGTTATTGTCTCATGAGCG
GATACATATTTGAATGTATTTAGAAAAATAAACAAATAGGGGTTCCGCGCACATTTCCCCGAAAAGTGCC
ACCTGACGTC
