>Addgene plasmid #32285 | JDS70 | addgene partial sequence | sequence record 37813 | CMV-F  5'-CGCAAATGGGCGGTAGGCGTG-3'
GAACCCACTGCTTACTGGCTTATCGAAATTAATACGACTCACTATAGGGAGACCCAAGCTGGCTAGCACC
ATGGACTACAAAGACCATGACGGTGATTATAAAGATCATGACATCGATTACAAGGATGACGATGACAAGA
TGGCCCCCAAGAAGAAGAGGAAGGTGGGCATTCACCGCGGGGTACCTATGGTGGACTTGAGGACACTCGG
TTATTCGCAACAGCAACAGGAGAAAATCAAGCCTAAGGTCAGGAGCACCGTCGCGCAACACCACGAGGCG
CTTGTGGGGCATGGCTTCACTCATGCGCATATTGTCGCGCTTTCACAGCACCCTGCGGCGCTTGGGACGG
TGGCTGTCAAATACCAAGATATGATTGCGGCCCTGCCCGAAGCCACGCACGAGGCAATTGTAGGGGTCGG
TAAACAGTGGTCGGGAGCGCGAGCACTTGAGGCGCTGCTGACTGTGGCGGGTGAGCTTAGGGGGCCTCCG
CTCCAGCTCGACACCGGGCAGCTGCTGAAGATCGCGAAGAGAGGGGGAGTAACAGCGGTAGAGGCAGTGC
ACGCCTGGCGCAATGCGCTCACCGGGGCCCCCTTGAACAGAGACGATTAATGCGTCTCGCTGACACCCGA
ACAGGTGGTCGCCATTGCTTCTAACATCGGAGGACGGCCAGCCTTGGAGTCCATCGTAGCCCAATTGTCC
AGGCCCGATCCCGCGTTGGCTGCGTTAACGAATGACCATCTGGTGGCGTTGGCATGTCTTGGTGGACGAC
CCGCGCTCGATGCAGTCAAAAAGGGTCTGCCTCATGCTCCCGCATTGATCAAAAGAACCAACCGGCGGAT
TCCCGAGAGAACTTCCCATCGAGTCGCGGGATCCCAACTAGTCAAAAGTGAACTGGAGGAG
