>Addgene plasmid #32285 | JDS70 | addgene partial sequence | sequence record 38508 | BGH-rev 5'-TAGAAGGCACAGTCGAGG-3'
GACCGGTACGCGTAGAATCGAGACCGAGGAGAGGGTTAGGGATAGGCTTACCTTCGAAGGGCCCTTAAAA
GTTTATCTCGCCGTTATTAAATTTCCGTCTGACTTCCTCTAAGGTTAATGTGCCGGCTTTAATCATTTCT
CCACCAATTAAAAGCTCTTCTACACTAAGAACAGCTCCATTACAATTAGTGATATGATTTAATCGTGTAA
GCTGAGCTTTGTAGTTTCCTTTAAAGTGACCACTCACAAATAAAAACTTAAATTCCGTTACAGAAGATGG
ATAGACTTTCCACCATTCATTAGGGTTGATATGTTTGTTTCGTGTTTGATTTTCTTCGACATATCGTTGC
ATTTCATCTGCTTGGCCAATTGGCAGATTATAACCTCCGCTATAAGCTTTAGTATCCACGATCACACCGT
AATCAATAGGAGATCCGACAGTATAAATTGCTCCGTCCGGTTTCCTTGATCCACCCAAATGTTTACCTCT
ATATCCATAAACTTTCATAAAAAATTCCATTACCTTCATTTCAAGAATTCTATCCTGAGTGGAATTTCTG
GCAATTTCAATTAATTCAATATATTCATGAGGCACATATTTCAATTTATGACGAAGTTCAGATTTCTTCT
CCTCCAGTTCACTTTTGACTAGTTGGGATCCCGCGACTCGATGGGAAGTTCTCTCGGGAATCCGCCGGTT
GGTTCTTTTGATCAATGCGGGAGCATGAGGCAGACCCTTTTTGACTGCATCGAGCGCGGGTCGTCCACCA
AGACATGCCAACGCCACCAGATGGTCATTCGTTAACGCAGCCAACGCGGGATCGGGCCTGGACAATTGGG
CTACGATGGACTCCAAGGCTGGCCGTCCTCCGATGTTAGAAGCAATGGCGACCACCTGTTCGGGTGTCAG
CGAGAC
